>Addgene plasmid #35290 | pBbA6c-RFP | depositor full sequence | sequence record 42957 | pBbA6c-RFP sequence 4154 bps
GACGTCGGTGCCTAATGAGTGAGCTAACTTACATTAATTGCGTTGCGCTCACTGCCCGCTTTCCAGTCGG
GAAACCTGTCGTGCCAGCTGCATTAATGAATCGGCCAACGCGCGGGGAGAGGCGGTTTGCGTATTGGGCG
CCAGGGTGGTTTTTCTTTTCACCAGTGAGACGGGCAACAGCTGATTGCCCTTCACCGCCTGGCCCTGAGA
GAGTTGCAGCAAGCGGTCCACGCTGGTTTGCCCCAGCAGGCGAAAATCCTGTTTGATGGTGGTTAACGGC
GGGATATAACATGAGCTGTCTTCGGTATCGTCGTATCCCACTACCGAGATGTCCGCACCAACGCGCAGCC
CGGACTCGGTAATGGCGCGCATTGCGCCCAGCGCCATCTGATCGTTGGCAACCAGCATCGCAGTGGGAAC
GATGCCCTCATTCAGCATTTGCATGGTTTGTTGAAAACCGGACATGGCACTCCAGTCGCCTTCCCGTTCC
GCTATCGGCTGAATTTGATTGCGAGTGAGATATTTATGCCAGCCAGCCAGACGCAGACGCGCCGAGACAG
AACTTAATGGGCCCGCTAACAGCGCGATTTGCTGGTGACCCAATGCGACCAGATGCTCCACGCCCAGTCG
CGTACCGTCTTCATGGGAGAAAATAATACTGTTGATGGGTGTCTGGTCAGAGACATCAAGAAATAACGCC
GGAACATTAGTGCAGGCAGCTTCCACAGCAATGGCATCCTGGTCATCCAGCGGATAGTTAATGATCAGCC
CACTGACGCGTTGCGCGAGAAGATTGTGCACCGCCGCTTTACAGGCTTCGACGCCGCTTCGTTCTACCAT
CGACACCACCACGCTGGCACCCAGTTGATCGGCGCGAGATTTAATCGCCGCGACAATTTGCGACGGCGCG
TGCAGGGCCAGACTGGAGGTGGCAACGCCAATCAGCAACGACTGTTTGCCCGCCAGTTGTTGTGCCACGC
GGTTGGGAATGTAATTCAGCTCCGCCATCGCCGCTTCCACTTTTTCCCGCGTTTTCGCAGAAACGTGGCT
GGCCTGGTTCACCACGCGGGAAACGGTCTGATAAGAGACACCGGCATACTCTGCGACATCGTATAACGTT
ACTGGTTTCACATTCACCACCCTGAATTGACTCTCTTCCGGGCGCTATCATGCCATACCGCGAAAGGTTT
TGCGCCATTCGATGGTGTCCGGGATCTCGACGCTCTCCCTTATGCGACTCCTGCATTAGGAAGCAGCCCA
GTAGTAGGTTGAGGCCGTTGAGCACCGCCGCCGCAAGGAATGGTGCATGCAAGGAGATGGCGCCCAACAG
TCCCCCGGCCACGGGGCCTGCCACCATACCCACGCCGAAACAAGCGCTCATGAGCCCGAAGTGGCGAGCC
CGATCTTCCCCATCGGTGATGTCGGCGATATAGGCGCCAGCAACCGCACCTGTGGCGCCGGTGATGCCGG
CCACGATGCGTCCGGCGTAGAGGATCGAGAATTGTGAGCGGATAACAATTGACATTGTGAGCGGATAACA
AGATACTGAGCACATCAGCAGGACGCACTGACCGAATTCAAAAGATCTTTTAAGAAGGAGATATACATAT
GGCGAGTAGCGAAGACGTTATCAAAGAGTTCATGCGTTTCAAAGTTCGTATGGAAGGTTCCGTTAACGGT
CACGAGTTCGAAATCGAAGGTGAAGGTGAAGGTCGTCCGTACGAAGGTACCCAGACCGCTAAACTGAAAG
TTACCAAAGGTGGTCCGCTGCCGTTCGCTTGGGACATCCTGTCCCCGCAGTTCCAGTACGGTTCCAAAGC
TTACGTTAAACACCCGGCTGACATCCCGGACTACCTGAAACTGTCCTTCCCGGAAGGTTTCAAATGGGAA
CGTGTTATGAACTTCGAAGACGGTGGTGTTGTTACCGTTACCCAGGACTCCTCCCTGCAAGACGGTGAGT
TCATCTACAAAGTTAAACTGCGTGGTACCAACTTCCCGTCCGACGGTCCGGTTATGCAGAAAAAAACCAT
GGGTTGGGAAGCTTCCACCGAACGTATGTACCCGGAAGACGGTGCTCTGAAAGGTGAAATCAAAATGCGT
CTGAAACTGAAAGACGGTGGTCACTACGACGCTGAAGTTAAAACCACCTACATGGCTAAAAAACCGGTTC
AGCTGCCGGGTGCTTACAAAACCGACATCAAACTGGACATCACCTCCCACAACGAAGACTACACCATCGT
TGAACAGTACGAACGTGCTGAAGGTCGTCACTCCACCGGTGCTTAAGGATCCAAACTCGAGTAAGGATCT
CCAGGCATCAAATAAAACGAAAGGCTCAGTCGAAAGACTGGGCCTTTCGTTTTATCTGTTGTTTGTCGGT
GAACGCTCTCTACTAGAGTCACACTGGCTCACCTTCGGGTGGGCCTTTCTGCGTTTATACCTAGGGATAT
ATTCCGCTTCCTCGCTCACTGACTCGCTACGCTCGGTCGTTCGACTGCGGCGAGCGGAAATGGCTTACGA
ACGGGGCGGAGATTTCCTGGAAGATGCCAGGAAGATACTTAACAGGGAAGTGAGAGGGCCGCGGCAAAGC
CGTTTTTCCATAGGCTCCGCCCCCCTGACAAGCATCACGAAATCTGACGCTCAAATCAGTGGTGGCGAAA
CCCGACAGGACTATAAAGATACCAGGCGTTTCCCCCTGGCGGCTCCCTCGTGCGCTCTCCTGTTCCTGCC
TTTCGGTTTACCGGTGTCATTCCGCTGTTATGGCCGCGTTTGTCTCATTCCACGCCTGACACTCAGTTCC
GGGTAGGCAGTTCGCTCCAAGCTGGACTGTATGCACGAACCCCCCGTTCAGTCCGACCGCTGCGCCTTAT
CCGGTAACTATCGTCTTGAGTCCAACCCGGAAAGACATGCAAAAGCACCACTGGCAGCAGCCACTGGTAA
TTGATTTAGAGGAGTTAGTCTTGAAGTCATGCGCCGGTTAAGGCTAAACTGAAAGGACAAGTTTTGGTGA
CTGCGCTCCTCCAAGCCAGTTACCTCGGTTCAAAGAGTTGGTAGCTCAGAGAACCTTCGAAAAACCGCCC
TGCAAGGCGGTTTTTTCGTTTTCAGAGCAAGAGATTACGCGCAGACCAAAACGATCTCAAGAAGATCATC
TTATTAATCAGATAAAATATTTCTAGATTTCAGTGCAATTTATCTCTTCAAATGTAGCACCTGAAGTCAG
CCCCATACGATATAAGTTGTTACTAGTGCTTGGATTCTCACCAATAAAAAACGCCCGGCGGCAACCGAGC
GTTCTGAACAAATCCAGATGGAGTTCTGAGGTCATTACTGGATCTATCAACAGGAGTCCAAGCGAGCTCG
ATATCAAATTACGCCCCGCCCTGCCACTCATCGCAGTACTGTTGTAATTCATTAAGCATTCTGCCGACAT
GGAAGCCATCACAAACGGCATGATGAACCTGAATCGCCAGCGGCATCAGCACCTTGTCGCCTTGCGTATA
ATATTTGCCCATGGTGAAAACGGGGGCGAAGAAGTTGTCCATATTGGCCACGTTTAAATCAAAACTGGTG
AAACTCACCCAGGGATTGGCTGAGACGAAAAACATATTCTCAATAAACCCTTTAGGGAAATAGGCCAGGT
TTTCACCGTAACACGCCACATCTTGCGAATATATGTGTAGAAACTGCCGGAAATCGTCGTGGTATTCACT
CCAGAGCGATGAAAACGTTTCAGTTTGCTCATGGAAAACGGTGTAACAAGGGTGAACACTATCCCATATC
ACCAGCTCACCGTCTTTCATTGCCATACGAAATTCCGGATGAGCATTCATCAGGCGGGCAAGAATGTGAA
TAAAGGCCGGATAAAACTTGTGCTTATTTTTCTTTACGGTCTTTAAAAAGGCCGTAATATCCAGCTGAAC
GGTCTGGTTATAGGTACATTGAGCAACTGACTGAAATGCCTCAAAATGTTCTTTACGATGCCATTGGGAT
ATATCAACGGTGGTATATCCAGTGATTTTTTTCTCCATTTTAGCTTCCTTAGCTCCTGAAAATCTCGATA
ACTCAAAAAATACGCCCGGTAGTGATCTTATTTCATTATGGTGAAAGTTGGAACCTCTTACGTGCCGATC
AACGTCTCATTTTCGCCAGATATC
Features (pLannotate 1.2.2; 15 found; start..end, strand, type, name):
     15..36      -  protein_bind   CAP binding site: CAP binding activates transcription in the presence of cAMP. E. coli catabolite activator protein
     49..1131    -  CDS            lacI: lac repressor; lacI; The lac repressor binds to the lac operator to inhibit transcription in E. coli. This inhibition can be relieved by adding lactose or isopropyl-β-D-thiogalactopyranoside (IPTG).
   1132..1209    -  promoter       lacI promoter: lacI
   1217..1496    -  CDS            TcR (fragment): tetracycline efflux protein; tet; confers resistance to tetracycline
   1502..1518    +  protein_bind   lac operator: The lac repressor binds to the lac operator to inhibit transcription in E. coli. This inhibition can be relieved by adding lactose or isopropyl-β-D-thiogalactopyranoside (IPTG). lac repressor encoded by lacI
   1525..1541    +  protein_bind   lac operator: The lac repressor binds to the lac operator to inhibit transcription in E. coli. This inhibition can be relieved by adding lactose or isopropyl-β-D-thiogalactopyranoside (IPTG). lac repressor encoded by lacI
   1541..1573    +  promoter       PLtetO-1 promoter (fragment): modified phage lambda PL promoter with tet operator sites (Lutz and Bujard, 1997)
   1609..2286    +  CDS            mRFP1: monomeric derivative of DsRed (Campbell et al., 2002)
   2319..2390    +  terminator     rrnB T1 terminator: transcription terminator T1 from the E. coli rrnB gene
   2406..2433    +  terminator     T7Te terminator: phage T7 early transcription terminator
   2452..2507    -  rep_origin     RSF ori (fragment): Plasmids containing the RSF 1030 origin of replication can be propagated in E. coli cells that contain additional plasmids with compatible origins.
   2595..3140    -  rep_origin     p15A ori: Plasmids containing the medium-copy-number p15A origin of replication can be propagated in E. coli cells that contain a second plasmid with the ColE1 origin.
   3254..3348    -  terminator     lambda t0 terminator: transcription terminator from phage lambda
   3372..4028    -  CDS            cat: CAT_ECOLX - Experimental evidence at protein level: Swiss-Prot protein existence level 1. This enzyme is an effector of chloramphenicol resistance in bacteria. From Escherichia coli. This protein is used as a marker in many commonly used cloning vectors, such as pACYC184.
   4029..4131    -  promoter       cat promoter: promoter of the E. coli cat gene encoding chloramphenicol acetyltransferase
