[The description below was written by a language model from this plasmid's Addgene catalogue record and pLannotate feature annotations shown in this document.]
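Description:
pBbA6c-RFP is a bacterial expression plasmid from the BglBrick (pBb) vector series, a modular synthetic-biology platform in which the replication origin, promoter system and resistance marker are interchangeable parts. This member combines the p15A origin, the LlacO-1 promoter and chloramphenicol resistance. The 4,154 bp plasmid consists of a 3,476 bp backbone and a 678 bp insert, and it is propagated in E. coli. The catalogue lists it as low copy, and p15A also allows it to coexist with ColE1-type plasmids. Selection comes from the cat gene, which has its own promoter and is followed by the lambda t0 terminator.

The payload is a synthetic RFP gene, annotated as mRFP1, a monomeric DsRed derivative. It is driven by the hybrid LlacO-1 promoter. The annotation software reports this region as two lac operators followed by a fragment of PLtetO-1. That pattern fits a phage lambda PL-derived core promoter carrying lac operator sites rather than tet operators. A divergently oriented lacI gene with its native promoter supplies the lac repressor from the plasmid, so expression is held off until it is induced with IPTG, without relying on repressor supplied by the host strain. Transcription of the reporter ends at tandem rrnB T1 and T7Te terminators, which insulate the rest of the plasmid from read-through. Short hits to a tetracycline-resistance fragment, an RSF origin fragment and a CAP binding site appear to be backbone remnants or homology matches, not functional elements.

The plasmid serves as a reporter for characterising this origin, promoter and marker combination. It can also be used as an expression vector by swapping RFP for a gene of interest through restriction-enzyme cloning.
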