Addgene plasmid #35290: pBbA6c-RFP
Depositing lab: Jay Keasling. Depositing organization: University of California, Berkeley. Publication: BglBrick vectors and datasheets: A synthetic biology platform for gene expression. Lee TS, Krupa RA, Zhang F, Hajimorad M, Holtz WJ, Prasad N, Lee SK, Keasling JD. J Biol Eng. 2011 Sep 20;5:12. 10.1186/1754-1611-5-12 PubMed 21933410.
Backbone
  Vector backbone: pBb
  Backbone size w/o insert (bp): 3476
  Vector type: Bacterial Expression, Synthetic Biology
Growth in bacteria
  Bacterial resistance: Chloramphenicol, 25 μg/mL
  Growth temperature: 37°C
  Growth strain: DH5alpha
  Copy number: Low Copy
Gene/Insert
  Gene/Insert name: RFP (alt name: JBEI Part ID: JPUB_000056)
  Species: Synthetic
  Insert size (bp): 678
  Promoter: LlacO-1
  Cloning method: Restriction Enzyme
  Sequencing primers: 5′ jkRFP-R (gctttggaaccgtactggaa); 3′ jkRFP-F (tggtcactacgacgctgaag)
Terms and licenses: Academic/Nonprofit Terms; Industry Terms: Not Available to Industry
Depositor comments: JBEI Part ID: JPUB_000056; Origin: p15A
How to cite: pBbA6c-RFP was a gift from Jay Keasling (Addgene plasmid # 35290 ; http://n2t.net/addgene:35290 ; RRID:Addgene_35290)
