>Addgene plasmid #35290 | pBbA6c-RFP | addgene partial sequence | sequence record 43546 | jkRFP-F 5'-tggtcactacgacgctgaag-3'
CTGCCGGGTGCTTACAAAACCGACATCAAACTGGACATCACCTCCCACAACGAAGACTACACCATCGTTG
AACAGTACGAACGTGCTGAAGGTCGTCACTCCACCGGTGCTTAAGGATCCAAACTCGAGTAAGGATCTCC
AGGCATCAAATAAAACGAAAGGCTCAGTCGAAAGACTGGGCCTTTCGTTTTATCTGTTGTTTGTCGGTGA
ACGCTCTCTACTAGAGTCACACTGGCTCACCTTCGGGTGGGCCTTTCTGCGTTTATACCTAGGGATATAT
TCCGCTTCCTCGCTCACTGACTCGCTACGCTCGGTCGTTCGACTGCGGCGAGCGGAAATGGCTTACGAAC
GGGGCGGAGATTTCCTGGAAGATGCCAGGAAGATACTTAACAGGGAAGTGAGAGGGCCGCGGCAAAGCCG
TTTTTCCATAGGCTCCGCCCCCCTGACAAGCATCACGAAATCTGACGCTCAAATCAGTGGTGGCGAAACC
CGACAGGACTATAAAGATACCAGGCGTTTCCCCCTGGCGGCTCCCTCGTGCGCTCTCCTGTTCCTGCCTT
TCGGTTTACCGGTGTCATTCCGCTGTTATGGCCGCGTTTGTCTCATTCCACGCCTGACACTCAGTTCCGG
GTAGGCAGTTCGCTCCAAGCTGGACTGTATGCACGAACCCCCCGTTCAGTCCGACCGCTGCGCCTTATCC
GGTAACTATCGTCTTGAGTCCAACCCGGAAAGACATGCAAAAGCACCACTGGCAGCAGCCACTGGTAATT
GATTTAGAGGAGTTAGTCTTGAAGTCATGCGCCGGTTAAAGCTAAACTGAAAGGACAAGTTTTGGTGACT
GCGCTCCTCCAAGCCAGTTACCTCGGTTCAAAGAGTTGGTAGCTCAGAGAACCTTCGAAAAACCGCCCTG
CAAGGCGGTTTTTTCGTTTT
