>Addgene plasmid #35290 | pBbA6c-RFP | addgene partial sequence | sequence record 43547 | jkRFP-R 5'-gctttggaaccgtactggaa-3'
ACGGCAGCGGANCACCTTTGGTAACTTTCAGTTTAGCGGTCTGGGTACCTTCGTACGGACGACCTTCACC
TTCACCTTCGATTTCGAACTCGTGACCGTTAACGGAACCTTCCATACGAACTTTGAAACGCATGAACTCT
TTGATAACGTCTTCGCTACTCGCCATATGTATATCTCCTTCTTAAAAGATCTTTTGAATTCGGTCAGTGC
GTCCTGCTGATGTGCTCAGTATCTTGTTATCCGCTCACAATGTCAATTGTTATCCGCTCACAATTCTCGA
TCCTCTACGCCGGACGCATCGTGGCCGGCATCACCGGCGCCACAGGTGCGGTTGCTGGCGCCTATATCGC
CGACATCACCGATGGGGAAGATCGGGCTCGCCACTTCGGGCTCATGAGCGCTTGTTTCGGCGTGGGTATG
GTGGCAGGCCCCGTGGCCGGGGGACTGTTGGGCGCCATCTCCTTGCATGCACCATTCCTTGCGGCGGCGG
TGCTCAACGGCCTCAACCTACTACTGGGCTGCTTCCTAATGCAGGAGTCGCATAAGGGAGAGCGTCGAGA
TCCCGGACACCATCGAATGGCGCAAAACCTTTCGCGGTATGGCATGATAGCGCCCGGAAGAGAGTCAATT
CAGGGTGGTGAATGTGAAACCAGTAACGTTATACGATGTCGCAGAGTATGCCGGTGTCTCTTATCAGACC
GTTTCCCGCGTGGTGAACCAGGCCAGCCACGTTTCTGCGAAAACGCGGGAAAAAGTGGAAGCGGCGATGG
CGGAGCTGAATTACATTCCCAACCGCGTGGCACAACAACTGGCGGGCAAACAGTCGTTGCTGATTGGCGT
TGCCACCTCCAGTCTGGCCCTGCACGCGCCGTCGCAAATTGTCGCG
